Addgene plasmid #24729: pMCV-R17a
Depositing lab: Christopher Buck. Depositing organization: National Cancer Institute (NCI). Publication: Merkel cell polyomavirus and two previously unknown polyomaviruses are chronically shed from human skin. Schowalter RM, Pastrana DV, Pumphrey KA, Moyer AL, Buck CB.. Cell Host Microbe. 2010 Jun 25;7(6):509-15. 10.1016/j.chom.2010.05.006 PubMed 20542254.
Backbone
  Vector backbone: pZErO-2
  Backbone size w/o insert (bp): 3292
  Vector type: Cloning vector
Growth in bacteria
  Bacterial resistance: Kanamycin, 50 μg/mL
  Growth temperature: 37°C
  Growth strain: ccdB Survival
  Growth instructions: CCDB Survival
  Copy number: High Copy
Gene/Insert
  Gene/Insert name: Full genome of Human Merkel Cell polyomavirus
  Species: polyomavirus
  Insert size (bp): 5391
  GenBank ID: KF266963.1
  Cloning method: Restriction Enzyme; 5′ cloning site Eco RI (not destroyed); 3′ cloning site Eco RI (not destroyed)
  Sequencing primers: 5′ M13 reverse primer
Terms and licenses: Academic/Nonprofit Terms; Industry Terms: Not Available to Industry
Depositor comments: genome can be liberated by digestion with EcoRI
How to cite: pMCV-R17a was a gift from Christopher Buck (Addgene plasmid # 24729 ; http://n2t.net/addgene:24729 ; RRID:Addgene_24729)
