[The description below was written by a language model from this plasmid's Addgene catalogue record and pLannotate feature annotations shown in this document.]
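Description:
pMCV-R17a is a bacterial cloning plasmid that carries the complete genome of human Merkel cell polyomavirus (about 5.4 kb) inserted into the pZErO-2 backbone (about 3.3 kb), giving a construct of roughly 8.7 kb. It replicates in E. coli at high copy from a ColE1/pUC-type origin and is selected with kanamycin through the Tn5-derived NeoR/KanR aminoglycoside phosphotransferase gene. An f1 phage origin is also present. pZErO-2 is a positive-selection vector in which a lacZα–ccdB fusion, driven by the lac promoter/operator, kills standard host strains unless an insert disrupts it. The feature table shows the viral DNA sitting between the lac promoter and the lacZα and ccdB fragments, flanked by T7 and SP6 promoters. The record nonetheless lists a ccdB-tolerant strain for propagation.

The viral insert was cloned at a single EcoRI site that is retained at both junctions, so EcoRI digestion releases the linear genome from the bacterial backbone, as the depositor notes. The annotated features are homology matches to proteins of related polyomaviruses rather than dedicated Merkel cell polyomavirus annotations. They mark the early region encoding large T antigen on one strand and the late region encoding the capsid proteins VP2/VP3 and VP1 on the other. Large T matches appear at both ends of the insert, which suggests that the EcoRI cloning site lies within the early region, so this region is interrupted until the genome is excised and recircularised. The record states no specific application beyond liberating the genome. The associated publication concerns polyomaviruses shed from human skin, so the plasmid appears to serve as a cloned reference source of an intact viral genome.
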