Features (pLannotate 1.2.2; 18 found; start..end, strand, type, name):
    182..770     -  rep_origin     ori: high-copy-number ColE1/pMB1/pBR322/pUC origin of replication
    881..1150    +  CDS            tnpA (fragment): TN5P_ECOLX - Also known as tnp. Experimental evidence at protein level: Swiss-Prot protein existence level 1. Mediates transposition of transposon Tn5 by a 'cut and paste' mechanism. First, the monomeric transposase binds the 19 bp inverted DNA repeats flanking the transposon. Then, dimerization of the DNA- bound transposase creates a synaptic DNA complex. After nicking of the first DNA strand, excision of the transposon proceeds through a series of intermediates. The transposase then mediates the insertion of the transposon at a new site by strand transfer. The activity of the wild- type tran
   1182..1976    +  CDS            NeoR/KanR: aminoglycoside phosphotransferase from Tn5; aph(3')-II (or nptII); confers resistance to neomycin, kanamycin, and G418 (Geneticin®)
   1986..2403    -  rep_origin     f1 ori (sequence partly withheld): f1 bacteriophage origin of replication; arrow indicates direction of (+) strand synthesis
   2428..2731    -  CDS            ccdB (fragment): CcdB, a bacterial toxin that poisons DNA gyrase; ccdB; Plasmids containing the ccdB gene cannot be propagated in standard E. coli strains.
   2741..2888    -  CDS            lacZα (fragment): LacZα fragment of β-galactosidase; lacZ fragment
   2891..2909    +  promoter       T7 promoter: promoter for bacteriophage T7 RNA polymerase
   2945..4375    -  CDS            LT_POVBG (fragment): Experimental evidence at protein level: Swiss-Prot protein existence level 1. Isoform large T antigen is a key early protein essential for both driving viral replication and inducing cellular transformation. Plays a role in viral genome replication by driving entry of quiescent cells into the cell cycle and by autoregulating the synthesis of viral early mRNA. Displays highly oncogenic activities by corrupting the host cellular checkpoint mechanisms that guard cell division and the transcription, replication, and repair of DNA. Participates in the modulation of cellular gene expression preceedi
   5395..5604    -  CDS            LT_POVBG (fragment): Experimental evidence at protein level: Swiss-Prot protein existence level 1. Isoform large T antigen is a key early protein essential for both driving viral replication and inducing cellular transformation. Plays a role in viral genome replication by driving entry of quiescent cells into the cell cycle and by autoregulating the synthesis of viral early mRNA. Displays highly oncogenic activities by corrupting the host cellular checkpoint mechanisms that guard cell division and the transcription, replication, and repair of DNA. Participates in the modulation of cellular gene expression preceedi
   6068..6595    +  CDS            VP2_POVHA (fragment): Protein inferred from homology: Swiss-Prot protein existence level 3. [Isoform VP3]: structural protein that resides within the core of the capsid surrounded by 72 VP1 pentamers. Following virus endocytosis and trafficking to the endoplasmic reticulum, VP2 and VP3 form oligomers and integrate into the endoplasmic reticulum membrane. Heterooligomer VP2-VP3 may create a viroporin for transporting the viral genome across the endoplasmic reticulum membrane to the cytoplasm. Nuclear entry of the viral DNA involves the selective exposure and importin recognition of VP2 or Vp3 nuclear localization si
   6665..6775    +  CDS            VP2_POVHA (fragment): Protein inferred from homology: Swiss-Prot protein existence level 3. [Isoform VP3]: structural protein that resides within the core of the capsid surrounded by 72 VP1 pentamers. Following virus endocytosis and trafficking to the endoplasmic reticulum, VP2 and VP3 form oligomers and integrate into the endoplasmic reticulum membrane. Heterooligomer VP2-VP3 may create a viroporin for transporting the viral genome across the endoplasmic reticulum membrane to the cytoplasm. Nuclear entry of the viral DNA involves the selective exposure and importin recognition of VP2 or Vp3 nuclear localization si
   6759..7910    +  CDS            VP1_POVLY: Experimental evidence at protein level: Swiss-Prot protein existence level 1. Forms an icosahedral capsid with a T=7 symmetry and a 40 nm diameter. The capsid is composed of 72 pentamers linked to each other by disulfide bonds and associated with VP2 or VP3 proteins. Interacts with a N-linked glycoprotein containing sialic acids on the cell surface to provide virion attachment to target cell. Once attached, the virion is internalized by endocytosis and traffics to the endoplasmic reticulum. Inside the endoplasmic reticulum, the protein folding machinery isomerizes VP1 interpentamer disulfide b
   8157..8333    -  CDS            LT_POVLY (fragment): Protein inferred from homology: Swiss-Prot protein existence level 3. Isoform large T antigen is a key early protein essential for both driving viral replication and inducing cellular transformation. Plays a role in viral genome replication by driving entry of quiescent cells into the cell cycle and by autoregulating the synthesis of viral early mRNA. Displays highly oncogenic activities by corrupting the host cellular checkpoint mechanisms that guard cell division and the transcription, replication, and repair of DNA. Participates in the modulation of cellular gene expression preceeding viral
   8427..8445    -  promoter       SP6 promoter: promoter for bacteriophage SP6 RNA polymerase
   8487..8503    -  protein_bind   lac operator: The lac repressor binds to the lac operator to inhibit transcription in E. coli. This inhibition can be relieved by adding lactose or isopropyl-β-D-thiogalactopyranoside (IPTG). lac repressor encoded by lacI
   8511..8541    -  promoter       lac promoter: promoter for the E. coli lac operon
   8556..8577    -  protein_bind   CAP binding site: CAP binding activates transcription in the presence of cAMP. E. coli catabolite activator protein
   8590..8682    -  CDS            lacI (fragment): lac repressor; lacI; The lac repressor binds to the lac operator to inhibit transcription in E. coli. This inhibition can be relieved by adding lactose or isopropyl-β-D-thiogalactopyranoside (IPTG).
>Addgene plasmid #24729 | pMCV-R17a | depositor full sequence | sequence record 11492 | Author sequence
CTTCCGCTTCCTCGCTCACTGACTCGCTGCGCTCGGTCGTTCGGCTGCGGCGAGCGGTATCAGCTCACTC
AAAGGCGGTAATACGGTTATCCACAGAATCAGGGGATAACGCAGGAAAGAACATGTGAGCAAAAGGCCAG
CAAAAGCCCAGGAACCGTAAAAAGGCCGCGTTGCTGGCGTTTTTCCATAGGCTCCGCCCCCCTGACGAGC
ATCACAAAAATCGACGCTCAAGTCAGAGGTGGCGAAACCCGACAGGACTATAAAGATACCAGGCGTTTCC
CCCTGGAAGCTCCCTCGTGCGCTCTCCTGTTCCGACCCTGCCGCTTACCGGATACCTGTCCGCCTTTCTC
CCTTCGGGAAGCGTGGCGCTTTCTCATAGCTCACGCTGTAGGTATCTCAGTTCGGTGTAGGTCGTTCGCT
CCAAGCTGGGCTGTGTGCACGAACCCCCCGTTCAGCCCGACCGCTGCGCCTTATCCGGTAACTATCGTCT
TGAGTCCAACCCGGTAAGACACGACTTATCGCCACTGGCAGCAGCCACTGGTAACAGGATTAGCAGAGCG
AGGTATGTAGGCGGTGCTACAGAGTTCTTGAAGTGGTGGCCTAACTACGGCTACACTAGAAGGACAGTAT
TTGGTATCTGCGCTCTGCTGAAGCCAGTTACCTTCGGAAAAAGAGTTGGTAGCTCTTGATCCGGCAAACA
AACCACCGCTGGTAGCGGTGGTTTTTTTGTTTGCAAGCAGCAGATTACGCGCAGAAAAAAAGGATCTCAA
GAAGATCCTTTGATCTTTTCTACGGGGTCTGACGCTCAGTGGAACGAAAACTCACGTTAAGGGATTTTGG
TCATGAGATTATCAAAAAGGATCTTCACCTAGATCCTTTTCACGTAGAAAGCCAGTCCGCAGAAACGGTG
CTGACCCCGGATGAATGTCAGCTACTGGGCTATCTGGACAAGGGAAAACGCAAGCGCAAAGAGAAAGCAG
GTAGCTTGCAGTGGGCTTACATGGCGATAGCTAGACTGGGCGGTTTTATGGACAGCAAGCGAACCGGAAT
TGCCAGCTGGGGCGCCCTCTGGTAAGGTTGGGAAGCCCTGCAAAGTAAACTGGATGGCTTTCTCGCCGCC
AAGGATCTGATGGCGCAGGGGATCAAGATCTGATCAAGAGACAGGATGAGGATCGTTTCGCATGATTGAA
CAAGATGGATTGCACGCAGGTTCTCCGGCCGCTTGGGTGGAGAGGCTATTCGGCTATGACTGGGCACAAC
AGACAATCGGCTGCTCTGATGCCGCCGTGTTCCGGCTGTCAGCGCAGGGGCGCCCGGTTCTTTTTGTCAA
GACCGACCTGTCCGGTGCCCTGAATGAACTGCAAGACGAGGCAGCGCGGCTATCGTGGCTGGCCACGACG
GGCGTTCCTTGCGCAGCTGTGCTCGACGTTGTCACTGAAGCGGGAAGGGACTGGCTGCTATTGGGCGAAG
TGCCGGGGCAGGATCTCCTGTCATCTCACCTTGCTCCTGCCGAGAAAGTATCCATCATGGCTGATGCAAT
GCGGCGGCTGCATACGCTTGATCCGGCTACCTGCCCATTCGACCACCAAGCGAAACATCGCATCGAGCGA
GCACGTACTCGGATGGAAGCCGGTCTTGTCGATCAGGATGATCTGGACGAAGAGCATCAGGGGCTCGCGC
CAGCCGAACTGTTCGCCAGGCTCAAGGCGAGCATGCCCGACGGCGAGGATCTCGTCGTGACCCATGGCGA
TGCCTGCTTGCCGAATATCATGGTGGAAAATGGCCGCTTTTCTGGATTCATCGACTGTGGCCGGCTGGGT
GTGGCGGACCGCTATCAGGACATAGCGTTGGCTACCCGTGATATTGCTGAAGAGCTTGGCGGCGAATGGG
CTGACCGCTTCCTCGTGCTTTACGGTATCGCCGCTCCCGATTCGCAGCGCATCGCCTTCTATCGCCTTCT
TGACGAGTTCTTCTGAATTTTGTTAAAATTTTTGTTAAATCAGCTCATTTTTTAACCAATAGGCCGAAAT
CGGCAACATCCCTTATAAATCAAAAGAATAGACCGCGATAGGGT
[37 nt withheld, positions 2075-2111]
AAAGAACGTGGACTCCAACGTCAAAGG
[64 nt withheld, positions 2139-2202]
CGGTCGAGGTGCCGTAAAGCT
[56 nt withheld, positions 2224-2279]
G
[95 nt withheld, positions 2281-2375]
GCGCTTAATGCGCCGCTACAGGGCGCGTCCATTCGCCATTCAGGCCTGACATTTATATTCCCCAGAACAT
CAGGTTAATGGCGTTTTTGATGTCATTTTCGCGGTGGCTGAGATCAGCCACTTCTTCCCCGATAACGGAG
ACCGGCACACTGGCCATATCGGTGGTCATCATGCGCCAGCTTTCATCCCCGATATGCACCACCGGGTAAA
GTTCACGGGAGACTTTATCTGACAGCAGACGTGCACTGGCCAGGGGGATCACCATCCGTCGCCCCGGCGT
GTCAATAATATCACTCTGTACATCCACAAACAGACGATAACGGCTCTCTCTTTTATAGGTGTAAACCTTA
AACTGCCGTACGTATAGGCTGCGCAACTGTTGGGAAGGGCGATCGGTGCGGGCCTCTTCGCTATTACGCC
AGCTGGCGAAAGGGGGATGTGCTGCAAGGCGATTAAGTTGGGTAACGCCAGGGTTTTCCCAGTCACGACG
TTGTAAAACGACGGCCAGTGAATTGTAATACGACTCACTATAGGGCGAATTGGGCCCTCTAGATGCATGC
TCGAGCGGCCGCCAGTGTGATGGATATCTGCAGAATTCTTCTTTTTCTTATTTCCATGTTCTGATCCAGG
GAATCTCTTAGATTTGCCTTTGGGGAAAAGTGTAAAGTATAACTAAATCTTGCTATTAATGTTTTGGGAA
TAAAATAATCATTAGCAGTAACAATACAAGGAGGAAAAATCTGATGCTTTTTATTCACATGCTTCTTCTC
TAAGCTTACAGCTACAGCACCATCTAGATGATCTCTTAAGTTATCAAGGTTATTTATTCCTTGCCCTGGT
TGCAGATCTTTATTTAGGCTATTTTGCCCTTTCACATCCTCAAAAACAACCATAAATTTATCCAAAGCAC
ATCCTAGTTCAAAAGGCAGTTTATCAGATGGACAGTTTATATTCAAGGCCTTCCCTTCTAGCAAATCTAT
TAAGGCTGCAGCAAAGCTTGTTTTTCCACTGTTAATAGGCCCTTTAAACCAAATGTTTCTATACTTAGGT
ATATTCTCTGTTAATAATTGAATAATTTTCTGCAGCTTCTTTTCAAACTCTTCAAATAAGCAGCAGTACC
AGGCCACACCACCCATATAATACAGTAGATCTATTGTATCTAAATCTCTTAATCTCTCTAGGTGCTTCTT
AAACTTCTTACATAGCATTTCTGTCCTGGTCATTTCCAGCATCTCTAACCTCCTTTTGGCTAGAACAGTG
TCTGCGGCTTGTTGGCAAATGGTTTTCTGAGATTTAGATTCATAAAATAGCTTAGCATTAGAATGATGAG
CCTCATGAGCCTTGTGAGGTTTGAGGCGAGATCTGTTTTCACACTTTTGGCAAGGAAATGGTTTTGCAAA
GTCTAGATAATGGGCTAAGATAATAAAGTGGTCGTCTAGCTCATATTCACAAGCAAATTCAGCAACTAAA
TTCCAATTACAGCTGGCCTCTTTTTCTTTTTCTTGAAATTCATAATTGAGCAGTGGCTTATTCTCTTGCA
GTAATTTGTAAGGGGGCTTGCATAAATTATTATACATTTCAGGCATCTTATTCACTCCTTTACAAATTAA
AAAGCTTATAGTGCAGAAGGTAGAGCAAAAATTCTTAATAGCAGATACTCTATGCTTTGATAAAGTTATA
AACAATAAAATACATCCTAATTCACAGGCATGCCTGCTTTTAAAATCAACTTTAAATTTCTCAATCTTAT
CATATAACTCTATAGCTTTATCAGAAGTAGTATAAATGGCAAAACAACTTACTGTTTTATTACTATATAC
AGCATGGCTAAGATAATCAGAAAGATCAATAGGAAAATCAGTAGGAACAGGAGTTTCTCTGTTCTTTTTT
GGCTTTGGTGGAGTGCTTGTAAAACTTGCTGAACTAGCAGAGCTTGCAGAGCTTCGGGACCCCCCAAATT
TTCGCTTTCTTGAGAATGGAGGAGGGGTCTTCGGGGTGGTGAAGGAGGAGGATCTGTATTCCTCATCTGT
AAACTGAGATGACGAGGCCTCCTCGGCAGAGGAAGACGGGGGCTGCCGGGGCGAGCTTCTTGAGGAGGGG
GGCTCCTCAGGCTCCTCAGAGGACGAGGGAGGCTCAGGGGAGGAAAGTGATTCATCGCAGAAGAGATCCT
CCCAGGTGCCATCCGTTCTGGAAGAATTTCTAGGTACACTGGTTCCATTGGGTGTGCTGGATTCTCTTCC
TGAATTGGTGGTCTCCTCTCTGCTACTGGATCCAGAGGATGAGGTGGGTTCCTCATGGTGTTCGGGAGGT
ATATCGGGTCCTCTGGACTGGGAGTCTGAAGCCTGGGACGCTGAGAAGGACCCATACCCAGAGGAAGAGC
TCTGGCTGTGGGGTGGTGAGCTTCCACTGGGGGCTCCCCTGGATGCATTGGAGGAAGGCTTTCTGGATCT
TGAGTTGGTCCCGTGTGGATTGGGCCCATATTCGTATGCCTTCCCGAAGCTGAATCCTCCTGATCTCCAC
CATTCTTTGAATTTAGTGGTCCCATATATAGGGGCCTCGTCAACCTAGATGGGAAAGTACAGAAAATCTG
TCATAAATAACCTTTCTTTGATATTTTGCCTTATAGACTTTTCCATATCTAATACTTACAGAGGAAGGAA
GTAGGAGTCTAGAAAAGGTGCAGATGCAGTAAGCAGTAGTCAGTTTCTTCTAAAGTTTTTTGCCACCAGT
CAAAACTTTCCCAAGTAGGAGGAAATCCAAACCAAAGAATAAAGCACTGATAGCAAAAACACTCTCCCCA
CGTCAGACAGTTTTTTTGCTTTAAAGTTTTTAGACTACAATGCTGGCGAGACAACTTACAGCTAATACAA
GCGCACTTAGAATCTCTAAGTTGCTTAAGCATGCACCCAGGACCTCTGCAAAATCTAGCATTATATCCAC
TTTGCATATAATCCTTTAAAGTTCCATATTCTTCCCAAGGAAATTTTGTACTGACCTCATCAAACATAGA
GAAGTCACTTCTGAGCTTGTGGATATTTTGCTGGAATTTGCTCCAAAGGGTGTTCAATTCCATCATTATA
ACAGGATTTCCCCCTTTATCAGGGTGATGCTTTAAGCAGCTTCTTTTGAAAGCAGCTTTCATCAGAGGGA
TGTTGCCATAACAATTAGGAGCAATCTCTAAAAGCTTGCAGAGAGCCTCTCTTTCTTTCCTATTTAGGAC
TAAATCCATCTTGTCTATATGCAGAAGGAGTTTGCAGAAAGAGCAGAGGAGCAAATGAGCTACCTCACTA
AGGAGTGGTTTTTATACTGCAGTTTCCCGCCCTTGGGATCTGCCCTTAGATACTGCCTTTTTTGCTAATT
AAGCCTCTTAAGCCTCAGAGGCCTCTCTCTTTTTTTCCAGAGGCCTCGGAGGCTAGGAGCCCCAAGCCTC
TGCCAACTTGAAAAAAAAAAGTCACCTAGGCAGCCAAGTTGTGGTTACATGATTGAACTTTTATTGCTGC
AGGGTTTCTGGCATTGACTCATTTCCTGGAGAGGCGGAGTTTGACTGATAAACAAAACTTTTTTTCTTTC
TGTTTGGGAGGGAGACGGAAGACTCTTAACTTTTTTTCAACAAGGGAGGCCCGGAGGCTTTTTTTTCTCT
TACAAAGGGAGGAGGACATTAAAAGAGTAAGTATCCTTATTTATTTTTCAGGATGGGGGGCATCATCACA
CTGCTGGCCAATATTGGTGAAATTGCTACTGAACTAAGTGCCACCACAGGAGTAACTTTGGAAGCTATTC
TTACAGGAGAAGCTTTAGCAGCTTTGGAAGCAGAGATCTCCAGTTTAATGACAATTGAGGGTATTTCTGG
CATTGAGGCTTTAGCTCAACTTGGGTTCACAGCTGAACAGTTTTCAAATTTCTCATTAGTGGCTTCTTTG
GTTAACCAAGGTTTAACTTATGGCTTCATTCTCCAAACTGTTAGTGGTATAGGCTCTCTAATAACTGTGG
GGGTGAGGTTGTCACGCGAGCAAGTGTCACTTGTAAAGAGGGATGTTTCGTGGGTAGGTAGTAATGAGGT
TTTGAGGCATGCACTTATGGCCTTTAGCCTAGATCCTCTGCAGTGGGAAAATAGCTTGCTGCATTCTGTG
GGGCAAGATATTTTTAATTCTTTATCTCCTACCTCTAGGCTGCAGATACAATCAAACCTAGTGAATCTGA
TACTAAATAGCCGGTGGGTCTTTCAGACAACTGCTTCTCAGAATCAGGGCCTTTTATCAGGAGAGGCTAT
ATTAATTCCTGAACATATAGGAGGAACTCTGCAGCAGCAAACTCCAGATTGGCTTCTTCCTCTGGTACTA
GGCCTTAGTGGATATATTTCTCCTGAATTACAAGTAATTGAAGATGGCACCAAAAAGAAAAGCATCATCC
ACCTGTAAAACACCCAAAAGGCAATGTATACCTAAGCCGGGATGCTGCCCTAATGTTGCCTCAGTTCCAA
AACTGCTTGTTAAAGGAGGAGTGGAAGTATTATCTGTGGTTACTGGAGAAGATAGCATTACCCAAATTGA
GTTGTATTTGAATCCAAGAATGGGAGTTAATTCCCCTGATCTTCCTACTACTTCAAACTGGTATACTTAT
ACTTATGACCTGCAGCCAAAGGGATCATCTCCAGATCAGCCCATCAAGGAAAATTTGCCAGCTTACAGTG
TGGCAAGAGTGTCTCTGCCAATGCTAAATGAGGATATTACCTGTGACACATTGCAGATGTGGGAGGCAAT
ATCTGTTAAAACAGAAGTAGTTGGAATAAGTTCTTTAATTAATGTTCATTATTGGGACATGAAAAGAGTT
CATGATTATGGTGCTGGTATTCCTGTGTCAGGGGTAAATTACCATATGTTTGCCATTGGGGGAGAACCTC
TGGATTTGCAAGGCCTAGTTTTAGATTACCAGACTGAGTATCCAAAAACTACAAATGGTGGGCCTATTAC
AATTGAAACTGTATTGGGAAGAAAAATGACACCTAAAAATCAGGGCCTAGATCCACAAGCTAAAGCAAAA
TTAGATAAAGATGGAAATTATCCTATAGAAGTATGGTGTCCTGATCCTTCTAAAAATGAAAACAGTAGAT
ACTATGGGTCTATTCAGACAGGCTCTCAGACTCCTACAGTTCTTCAATTTAGTAATACTCTAACTACTGT
CCTTTTAGATGAGAATGGAGTGGGCCCTCTATGCAAAGGAGATGGCCTATTTATTAGCTGTGCAGACATA
GTGGGGTTTCTGTTTAAAACCAGTGGAAAAATGGCTCTTCATGGGTTGCCTAGATATTTTAATGTTACTT
TGAGAAAAAGATGGGTGAAAAACCCCTACCCAGTAGTTAATTTAATAAACTCACTCTTCAGCAACTTAAT
GCCAAAAGTGTCAGGCCAACCTATGGAAGGAAAAGATAATCAGGTAGAAGAGGTTAGAATATATGAGGGG
TCAGAACAATTACCTGGTGATCCTGATATTGTCAGATTTTTAGATAAATTTGGGCAGGAGAAAACTGTTT
ACCCAAAGCCCTCTGTTGCCCCAGCAGCAGTAACATTCCAAAGTAATCAGCAGGATAAGGGCAAGGCGCC
ACTGAAAGGACCTCAAAAGGCCTCTCAAAAAGAAAGCCAAACACAAGAATTATGAGAATTATTTCATGCA
TTCCTATTCAGTTAAGTAGGCCCCAGAAAAACAAACACAGGAAATATGAAGCAGATGCCTTTATTGAGAA
AAAGTACCAGAATCTTGGGTTTCTTCAGTTTCCTCAGGGCCCTCTTCCTCAATAAGAATATTGAGCAGAG
GGTCCTGACCAGCTTCTACATTTTCTATCATTTGACAAAATTTACCATATGATATTTCACTCTGTAAAAT
TTGCTTCCAGTTTTTAATTTCTTCTTGTAAGCAAGGCTTAAAGGTTGTATCAGGCAAGCACCAAATAAGA
CAAAGCAATAAAGTGGTTCCACTTTGAAGAATTCCAGCACACTGGCGGCCGTTACTAGTGGATCCGAGCT
CGGTACCAAGCTTGATGCATAGCTTGAGTATTCTATAGTGTCACCTAAATAGCTTGGCGTAATCATGGTC
ATAGCTGTTTCCTGTGTGAAATTGTTATCCGCTCACAATTCCACACAACATACGAGCCGGAAGCATAAAG
TGTAAAGCCTGGGGTGCCTAATGAGTGAGCTAACTCACATTAATTGCGTTGCGCTCACTGCCCGCTTTCC
AGTCGGGAAACCTGTCGTGCCAGCTGCATTAATGAATCGGCCAACGCGCGGGGAGAGGCGGTTTGCGTAT
TGGGCGCT
