>Addgene plasmid #24729 | pMCV-R17a | addgene partial sequence | sequence record 30738 | 24729 with M13rev
GACTATAGAATACTCAAGCTATGCATCAAGCTTGGTACCGAGCTCGGATCCACTAGTAACGGCCGCCAGT
GTGCTGGAATTCTTCAAAGTGGAACCACTTTATTGCTTTGTCTTATTTGGTGCTTGCCTGATACAACCTT
TAAGCCTTGCTTACAAGAAGAAATTAAAAACTGGAAGCAAATTTTACAGAGTGAAATATCATATGGTAAA
TTTTGTCAAATGATAGAAAATGTAGAAGCTGGTCAGGACCCTCTGCTCAATATTCTTATTGAGGAAGAGG
GCCCTGAGGAAACTGAAGAAACCCAAGATTCTGGTACTTTTTCTCAATAAAGGCATCTGCTTCATATTTC
CTGTGTTTGTTTTTCTGGGGCCTACTTAACTGAATAGGAATGCATGAAATAATTCTCATAATTCTTGTGT
TTGGCTTTCTTTTTGAGAGGCCTTTTGAGGTCCTTTCAGTGGCGCCTTGCCCTTATCCTGCTGATTACTT
TGGAATGTTACTGCTGCTGGGGCAACAGAGGGCTTTGGGTAAACAGTTTTCTCCTGCCCAAATTTATCTA
AAAATCTGACAATATCAGGATCACCAGGTAATTGTTCTGACCCCTCATATATTCTAACCTCTTCTACCTG
ATTATCTTTTCCTTCCATAGGTTGGCCTGACACTTTTGGCATTAAGTTGCTGAAGAGTGAGTTTATTAAA
TTAACTACTGGGTAGGGGTTTTTCACCCATCTTTTTCTCAAAGTAACATTAAAATATCTAGGCAACCCAT
GAAGAGCCATTTTTCCACTGG
